Addgene plasmid #215929: AA021
Purpose: Fragmid fragment: (guide cassette) guide expression; positive control cell surface
Depositing lab: John Doench. Depositing organization: Broad Institute. Publication: Modular vector assembly enables rapid assessment of emerging CRISPR technologies. McGee AV, Liu YV, Griffith AL, Szegletes ZM, Wen B, Kraus C, Miller NW, Steger RJ, Escude Velasco B, Bosch JA, Zirin JD, Viswanatha R, Sontheimer EJ, Goodale A, Greene MA, Green TM, Doench JG. Cell Genom. 2024 Mar 13;4(3):100519. doi: 10.1016/j.xgen.2024.100519. PubMed 38484704.
Backbone
  Vector backbone: pUC57-Kan
  Vector type: CRISPR ; Fragment
Growth in bacteria
  Bacterial resistance: Kanamycin, 50 μg/mL
  Growth temperature: 37°C
  Growth strain: DH5alpha
  Copy number: Unknown
Gene/Insert
  Gene/Insert name: U6_v1; DR_v0 [EnAs]; sgCD4_v1 [EnAs]; DR_v1 [EnAs]; sgCD4_v2 [EnAs];
  gRNA/shRNA sequence: ACTTTGACATGTTCCCTGAGAGC; TGGGCTTACCACTGCTGTTCCCA
  Species: Enhanced Acidaminococcus sp.
  Cloning method: Unknown
Resource information
  A portion of this plasmid was derived from a plasmid made by: Genscript ID: U5664GC010-6
Terms and licenses: Academic/Nonprofit Terms; Industry Terms: Not Available to Industry
Depositor comments: Please visit https://www.biorxiv.org/content/10.1101/2023.10.25.564061v1 for bioRxiv preprint.
How to cite: AA021 was a gift from John Doench (Addgene plasmid # 215929 ; http://n2t.net/addgene:215929 ; RRID:Addgene_215929)
