[The description below was written by a language model from this plasmid's Addgene catalogue record and pLannotate feature annotations shown in this document.]
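Description:
AA021 is a Fragmid "fragment" plasmid, one of a set of modular building blocks meant to be combined into complete CRISPR vectors rather than used as a finished expression construct. It is built on the pUC57-Kan cloning backbone and is about 3.0 kb. The plasmid is propagated in E. coli through a high-copy ColE1/pUC-type origin and selected with kanamycin via the aph(3')-Ia resistance gene. The rest of the annotated backbone consists of standard pUC-derived remnants: a lac promoter, operator and CAP site, fragments of lacZα and lacI, and partial bom and rop sequences. None of these contributes to the payload. A very short match annotated as SV40 small t antigen lies just downstream of the guide region and is most likely a spurious hit rather than a functional element.

The payload fills the guide cassette position in the modular system. A human U6 RNA polymerase III promoter drives a two-guide array in the Cas12a format, in which a direct repeat precedes each spacer: DR_v0, a first CD4-targeting guide, a variant repeat DR_v1, then a second CD4-targeting guide. The repeats and guides are designed for enhanced Acidaminococcus sp. Cas12a (EnAsCas12a), which processes its own CRISPR arrays at the direct repeats and can therefore release both guides from a single U6 transcript. Only the U6 promoter is annotated in the feature table, so the repeats and spacers are known from the catalogue fields alone.

The record describes the fragment as a positive control for a cell-surface target. CD4 suits this role because perturbation of a surface protein is typically easy to read out by antibody staining and flow cytometry. No nuclease or mammalian selection marker is recorded on this fragment, so these would presumably come from other modules. The record does not state the assembly method.
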