Features (pLannotate 1.2.2; 11 found; start..end, strand, type, name):
    137..236     +  misc_feature   bom (fragment): basis of mobility region from pBR322
    242..399     -  CDS            lacZα (fragment): LacZα fragment of β-galactosidase; lacZ fragment
    444..684     +  promoter       U6 promoter: RNA polymerase III promoter for human U6 snRNA
    848..864     +  CDS            small t antigen (fragment): SV40 (simian virus 40) small t antigen
    966..982     -  protein_bind   lac operator: The lac repressor binds to the lac operator to inhibit transcription in E. coli. This inhibition can be relieved by adding lactose or isopropyl-β-D-thiogalactopyranoside (IPTG). lac repressor encoded by lacI
    990..1020    -  promoter       lac promoter: promoter for the E. coli lac operon
   1035..1056    -  protein_bind   CAP binding site: CAP binding activates transcription in the presence of cAMP. E. coli catabolite activator protein
   1069..1161    -  CDS            lacI (fragment): lac repressor; lacI; The lac repressor binds to the lac operator to inhibit transcription in E. coli. This inhibition can be relieved by adding lactose or isopropyl-β-D-thiogalactopyranoside (IPTG).
   1344..1932    -  rep_origin     ori: high-copy-number ColE1/pMB1/pBR322/pUC origin of replication
   2110..2919    -  CDS            KanR: aminoglycoside phosphotransferase; aph(3')-Ia; confers resistance to kanamycin in bacteria or G418 (Geneticin®) in eukaryotes
   3026..35      +  CDS            rop (fragment) (across the origin): Rop protein, which maintains plasmids at low copy number; rop
>Addgene plasmid #215929 | AA021 | addgene full sequence | sequence record 431458 | Addgene NGS Result
TCGCGCGTTTCGGTGATGACGGTGAAAACCTCTGACACATGCAGCTCCCGGAGACGGTCACAGCTTGTCT
GTAAGCGGATGCCGGGAGCAGACAAGCCCGTCAGGGCGCGTCAGCGGGTGTTGGCGGGTGTCGGGGCTGG
CTTAACTATGCGGCATCAGAGCAGATTGTACTGAGAGTGCACCATATGCGGTGTGAAATACCGCACAGAT
GCGTAAGGAGAAAATACCGCATCAGGCGCCATTCGCCATTCAGGCTGCGCAACTGTTGGGAAGGGCGATC
GGTGCGGGCCTCTTCGCTATTACGCCAGCTGGCGAAAGGGGGATGTGCTGCAAGGCGATTAAGTTGGGTA
ACGCCAGGGTTTTCCCAGTCACGACGTTGTAAAACGACGGCCAGAGAATTCGAGCTCGGTACCTCGCGAA
TACATCTAGATGAAGACGTCAGAGAGGGCCTATTTCCCATGATTCCTTCATATTTGCATATACGATACAA
GGCTGTTAGAGAGATAATTAGAATTAATTTGACTGTAAACACAAAGATATTAGTACAAAATACGTGACGT
AGAAAGTAATAATTTCTTGGGTAGTTTGCAGTTTTAAAATTATGTTTTAAAATGGACTATCATATGCTTA
CCGTAACTTGAAAGTATTTCGATTTCTTGGCTTTATATATCTTGTGGAAAGGACGAAACACCGGTAATTT
CTACTCTTGTAGATACTTTGACATGTTCCCTGAGAGCTAATTTCTACTGTCGTAGATTGGGCTTACCACT
GCTGTTCCCATTTTTTGAATTCGCTAGCAAGCTTGGCGTAACTAGATCTTGAGACAAATGGCAGTATTCA
TCCACAAAGGTCTTGAAAGGAGTGGGAATTGGACACGCGTCTTCATCGGATCCCGGGCCCGTCGACTGCA
GAGGCCTGCATGCAAGCTTGGTGTAATCATGGTCATAGCTGTTTCCTGTGTGAAATTGTTATCCGCTCAC
AATTCCACACAACATACGAGCCGGAAGCATAAAGTGTAAAGCCTGGGGTGCCTAATGAGTGAGCTAACTC
ACATTAATTGCGTTGCGCTCACTGCCCGCTTTCCAGTCGGGAAACCTGTCGTGCCAGCTGCATTAATGAA
TCGGCCAACGCGCGGGGAGAGGCGGTTTGCGTATTGGGCGCTCTTCCGCTTCCTCGCTCACTGACTCGCT
GCGCTCGGTCGTTCGGCTGCGGCGAGCGGTATCAGCTCACTCAAAGGCGGTAATACGGTTATCCACAGAA
TCAGGGGATAACGCAGGAAAGAACATGTGAGCAAAAGGCCAGCAAAAGGCCAGGAACCGTAAAAAGGCCG
CGTTGCTGGCGTTTTTCCATAGGCTCCGCCCCCCTGACGAGCATCACAAAAATCGACGCTCAAGTCAGAG
GTGGCGAAACCCGACAGGACTATAAAGATACCAGGCGTTTCCCCCTGGAAGCTCCCTCGTGCGCTCTCCT
GTTCCGACCCTGCCGCTTACCGGATACCTGTCCGCCTTTCTCCCTTCGGGAAGCGTGGCGCTTTCTCATA
GCTCACGCTGTAGGTATCTCAGTTCGGTGTAGGTCGTTCGCTCCAAGCTGGGCTGTGTGCACGAACCCCC
CGTTCAGCCCGACCGCTGCGCCTTATCCGGTAACTATCGTCTTGAGTCCAACCCGGTAAGACACGACTTA
TCGCCACTGGCAGCAGCCACTGGTAACAGGATTAGCAGAGCGAGGTATGTAGGCGGTGCTACAGAGTTCT
TGAAGTGGTGGCCTAACTACGGCTACACTAGAAGAACAGTATTTGGTATCTGCGCTCTGCTGAAGCCAGT
TACCTTCGGAAAAAGAGTTGGTAGCTCTTGATCCGGCAAACAAACCACCGCTGGTAGCGGTGGTTTTTTT
GTTTGCAAGCAGCAGATTACGCGCAGAAAAAAAGGATCTCAAGAAGATCCTTTGATCTTTTCTACGGGGT
CTGACGCTCAGTGGAACGAAAACTCACGTTAAGGGATTTTGGTCATGAGATTATCAAAAAGGATCTTCAC
CTAGATCCTTTTAAATTAAAAATGAAGTTTTAAATCAAGCCCAATCTGAATAATGTTACAACCAATTAAC
CAATTCTGATTAGAAAAACTCATCGAGCATCAAATGAAACTGCAATTTATTCATATCAGGATTATCAATA
CCATATTTTTGAAAAAGCCGTTTCTGTAATGAAGGAGAAAACTCACCGAGGCAGTTCCATAGGATGGCAA
GATCCTGGTATCGGTCTGCGATTCCGACTCGTCCAACATCAATACAACCTATTAATTTCCCCTCGTCAAA
AATAAGGTTATCAAGTGAGAAATCACCATGAGTGACGACTGAATCCGGTGAGAATGGCAAAAGTTTATGC
ATTTCTTTCCAGACTTGTTCAACAGGCCAGCCATTACGCTCGTCATCAAAATCACTCGCATCAACCAAAC
CGTTATTCATTCGTGATTGCGCCTGAGCGAGACGAAATACGCGATCGCTGTTAAAAGGACAATTACAAAC
AGGAATCGAATGCAACCGGCGCAGGAACACTGCCAGCGCATCAACAATATTTTCACCTGAATCAGGATAT
TCTTCTAATACCTGGAATGCTGTTTTTCCGGGGATCGCAGTGGTGAGTAACCATGCATCATCAGGAGTAC
GGATAAAATGCTTGATGGTCGGAAGAGGCATAAATTCCGTCAGCCAGTTTAGTCTGACCATCTCATCTGT
AACATCATTGGCAACGCTACCTTTGCCATGTTTCAGAAACAACTCTGGCGCATCGGGCTTCCCATACAAG
CGATAGATTGTCGCACCTGATTGCCCGACATTATCGCGAGCCCATTTATACCCATATAAATCAGCATCCA
TGTTGGAATTTAATCGCGGCCTCGACGTTTCCCGTTGAATATGGCTCATAACACCCCTTGTATTACTGTT
TATGTAAGCAGACAGTTTTATTGTTCATGATGATATATTTTTATCTTGTGCAATGTAACATCAGAGATTT
TGAGACACGGGCCAGAGCTGCA
